>Addgene plasmid #195463 | pMZ-432 | addgene full sequence | sequence record 385568 | Addgene NGS Result
CGATACCGTCGACCTCGAGGGAATTAATTCGAGCTCGGTACCTTTAAGACCAATGACTTACAAGGCAGCT
GTAGATCTTAGCCACTTTTTAAAAGAAAAGGGGGGACTGGAAGGGCTAATTCACTCCCAACGAAGACAAG
ATCTGCTTTTTGCTTGTACTGGGTCTCTCTGGTTAGACCAGATCTGAGCCTGGGAGCTCTCTGGCTAACT
AGGGAACCCACTGCTTAAGCCTCAATAAAGCTTGCCTTGAGTGCTTCAAGTAGTGTGTGCCCGTCTGTTG
TGTGACTCTGGTAACTAGAGATCCCTCAGACCCTTTTAGTCAGTGTGGAAAATCTCTAGCAGCATCTAGA
ATTAATTCCGTGTATTCTATAGTGTCACCTAAATCGTATGTGTATGATACATAAGGTTATGTATTAATTG
TAGCCGCGTTCTAACGACAATATGTACAAGCCTAATTGTGTAGCATCTGGCTTACTGAAGCAGACCCTAT
CATCTCTCTCGTAAACTGCCGTCAGAGTCGGTTTGGTTGGACGAACCTTCTGAGTTTCTGGTAACGCCGT
CCCGCACCCGGAAATGGTCAGCGAACCAATCAGCAGGGTCATCGCTAGCCAGATCCTCTACGCCGGACGC
ATCGTGGCCGGCATCACCGGCGCCACAGGTGCGGTTGCTGGCGCCTATATCGCCGACATCACCGATGGGG
AAGATCGGGCTCGCCACTTCGGGCTCATGAGCGCTTGTTTCGGCGTGGGTATGGTGGCAGGCCCCGTGGC
CGGGGGACTGTTGGGCGCCATCTCCTTGCATGCACCATTCCTTGCGGCGGCGGTGCTCAACGGCCTCAAC
CTACTACTGGGCTGCTTCCTAATGCAGGAGTCGCATAAGGGAGAGCGTCGAATGGTGCACTCTCAGTACA
ATCTGCTCTGATGCCGCATAGTTAAGCCAGCCCCGACACCCGCCAACACCCGCTGACGCGCCCTGACGGG
CTTGTCTGCTCCCGGCATCCGCTTACAGACAAGCTGTGACCGTCTCCGGGAGCTGCATGTGTCAGAGGTT
TTCACCGTCATCACCGAAACGCGCGAGACGAAAGGGCCTCGTGATACGCCTATTTTTATAGGTTAATGTC
ATGATAATAATGGTTTCTTAGACGTCAGGTGGCACTTTTCGGGGAAATGTGCGCGGAACCCCTATTTGTT
TATTTTTCTAAATACATTCAAATATGTATCCGCTCATGAGACAATAACCCTGATAAATGCTTCAATAATA
TTGAAAAAGGAAGAGTATGAGTATTCAACATTTCCGTGTCGCCCTTATTCCCTTTTTTGCGGCATTTTGC
CTTCCTGTTTTTGCTCACCCAGAAACGCTGGTGAAAGTAAAAGATGCTGAAGATCAGTTGGGTGCACGAG
TGGGTTACATCGAACTGGATCTCAACAGCGGTAAGATCCTTGAGAGTTTTCGCCCCGAAGAACGTTTTCC
AATGATGAGCACTTTTAAAGTTCTGCTATGTGGCGCGGTATTATCCCGTATTGACGCCGGGCAAGAGCAA
CTCGGTCGCCGCATACACTATTCTCAGAATGACTTGGTTGAGTACTCACCAGTCACAGAAAAGCATCTTA
CGGATGGCATGACAGTAAGAGAATTATGCAGTGCTGCCATAACCATGAGTGATAACACTGCGGCCAACTT
ACTTCTGACAACGATCGGAGGACCGAAGGAGCTAACCGCTTTTTTGCACAACATGGGGGATCATGTAACT
CGCCTTGATCGTTGGGAACCGGAGCTGAATGAAGCCATACCAAACGACGAGCGTGACACCACGATGCCTG
TAGCAATGGCAACAACGTTGCGCAAACTATTAACTGGCGAACTACTTACTCTAGCTTCCCGGCAACAATT
AATAGACTGGATGGAGGCGGATAAAGTTGCAGGACCACTTCTGCGCTCGGCCCTTCCGGCTGGCTGGTTT
ATTGCTGATAAATCTGGAGCCGGTGAGCGTGGGTCTCGCGGTATCATTGCAGCACTGGGGCCAGATGGTA
AGCCCTCCCGTATCGTAGTTATCTACACGACGGGGAGTCAGGCAACTATGGATGAACGAAATAGACAGAT
CGCTGAGATAGGTGCCTCACTGATTAAGCATTGGTAACTGTCAGACCAAGTTTACTCATATATACTTTAG
ATTGATTTAAAACTTCATTTTTAATTTAAAAGGATCTAGGTGAAGATCCTTTTTGATAATCTCATGACCA
AAATCCCTTAACGTGAGTTTTCGTTCCACTGAGCGTCAGACCCCGTAGAAAAGATCAAAGGATCTTCTTG
AGATCCTTTTTTTCTGCGCGTAATCTGCTGCTTGCAAACAAAAAAACCACCGCTACCAGCGGTGGTTTGT
TTGCCGGATCAAGAGCTACCAACTCTTTTTCCGAAGGTAACTGGCTTCAGCAGAGCGCAGATACCAAATA
CTGTTCTTCTAGTGTAGCCGTAGTTAGGCCACCACTTCAAGAACTCTGTAGCACCGCCTACATACCTCGC
TCTGCTAATCCTGTTACCAGTGGCTGCTGCCAGTGGCGATAAGTCGTGTCTTACCGGGTTGGACTCAAGA
CGATAGTTACCGGATAAGGCGCAGCGGTCGGGCTGAACGGGGGGTTCGTGCACACAGCCCAGCTTGGAGC
GAACGACCTACACCGAACTGAGATACCTACAGCGTGAGCTATGAGAAAGCGCCACGCTTCCCGAAGGGAG
AAAGGCGGACAGGTATCCGGTAAGCGGCAGGGTCGGAACAGGAGAGCGCACGAGGGAGCTTCCAGGGGGA
AACGCCTGGTATCTTTATAGTCCTGTCGGGTTTCGCCACCTCTGACTTGAGCGTCGATTTTTGTGATGCT
CGTCAGGGGGGCGGAGCCTATGGAAAAACGCCAGCAACGCGGCCTTTTTACGGTTCCTGGCCTTTTGCTG
GCCTTTTGCTCACATGTTCTTTCCTGCGTTATCCCCTGATTCTGTGGATAACCGTATTACCGCCTTTGAG
TGAGCTGATACCGCTCGCCGCAGCCGAACGACCGAGCGCAGCGAGTCAGTGAGCGAGGAAGCGGAAGAGC
GCCCAATACGCAAACCGCCTCTCCCCGCGCGTTGGCCGATTCATTAATGCAGCTGTGGAATGTGTGTCAG
TTAGGGTGTGGAAAGTCCCCAGGCTCCCCAGCAGGCAGAAGTATGCAAAGCATGCATCTCAATTAGTCAG
CAACCAGGTGTGGAAAGTCCCCAGGCTCCCCAGCAGGCAGAAGTATGCAAAGCATGCATCTCAATTAGTC
AGCAACCATAGTCCCGCCCCTAACTCCGCCCATCCCGCCCCTAACTCCGCCCAGTTCCGCCCATTCTCCG
CCCCATGGCTGACTAATTTTTTTTATTTATGCAGAGGCCGAGGCCGCCTCGGCCTCTGAGCTATTCCAGA
AGTAGTGAGGAGGCTTTTTTGGAGGCCTAGGCTTTTGCAAAAAGCTTGGACACAAGACAGGCTTGCGAGA
TATGTTTGAGAATACCACTTTATCCCGCGTCAGGGAGAGGCAGTGCGTAAAAAGACGCGGACTCATGTGA
AATACTGGTTTTTAGTGCGCCAGATCTCTATAATCTCGCGCAACCTATTTTCCCCTCGAACACTTTTTAA
GCCGTAGATAAACAGGCTGGGACACTTCACATGAGCGAAAAATACATCGTCACCTGGGACATGTTGCAGA
TCCATGCACGTAAACTCGCAAGCCGACTGATGCCTTCTGAACAATGGAAAGGCATTATTGCCGTAAGCCG
TGGCGGTCTGTACCGGGTGCGTTACTGGCGCGTGAACTGGGTATTCGTCATGTCGATACCGTTTGTATTT
CCAGCTACGATCACGACAACCAGCGCGAGCTTAAAGTGCTGAAACGCGCAGAAGGCGATGGCGAAGGCTT
CATCGTTATTGATGACCTGGTGGATACCGGTGGTACTGCGGTTGCGATTCGTGAAATGTATCCAAAAGCG
CACTTTGTCACCATCTTCGCAAAACCGGCTGGTCGTCCGCTGGTTGATGACTATGTTGTTGATATCCCGC
AAGATACCTGGATTGAACAGCCGTGGGATATGGGCGTCGTATTCGTCCCGCCAATCTCCGGTCGCTAATC
TTTTCAACGCCTGGCACTGCCGGGCGTTGTTCTTTTTAACTTCAGGCGGGTTACAATAGTTTCCAGTAAG
TATTCTGGAGGCTGCATCCATGACACAGGCAAACCTGAGCGAAACCCTGTTCAAACCCCGCTTTAAACAT
CCTGAAACCTCGACGCTAGTCCGCCGCTTTAATCACGGCGCACAACCGCCTGTGCAGTCGGCCCTTGATG
GTAAAACCATCCCTCACTGGTATCGCATGATTAACCGTCTGATGTGGATCTGGCGCGGCATTGACCCACG
CGAAATCCTCGACGTCCAGGCACGTATTGTGATGAGCGATGCCGAACGTACCGACGATGATTTATACGAT
ACGGTGATTGGCTACCGTGGCGGCAACTGGATTTATGAGTGGGCCCCGGATCTTTGTGAAGGAACCTTAC
TTCTGTGGTGTGACATAATTGGACAAACTACCTACAGAGATTTAAAGCTCTAAGGTAAATATAAAATTTT
TAAGTGTATAATGTGTTAAACTACTGATTCTAATTGTTTGTGTATTTTAGATTCCAACCTATGGAACTGA
TGAATGGGAGCAGTGGTGGAATGCCTTTAATGAGGAAAACCTGTTTTGCTCAGAAGAAATGCCATCTAGT
GATGATGAGGCTACTGCTGACTCTCAACATTCTACTCCTCCAAAAAAGAAGAGAAAGGTAGAAGACCCCA
AGGACTTTCCTTCAGAATTGCTAAGTTTTTTGAGTCATGCTGTGTTTAGTAATAGAACTCTTGCTTGCTT
TGCTATTTACACCACAAAGGAAAAAGCTGCACTGCTATACAAGAAAATTATGGAAAAATATTCTGTAACC
TTTATAAGTAGGCATAACAGTTATAATCATAACATACTGTTTTTTCTTACTCCACACAGGCATAGAGTGT
CTGCTATTAATAACTATGCTCAAAAATTGTGTACCTTTAGCTTTTTAATTTGTAAAGGGGTTAATAAGGA
ATATTTGATGTATAGTGCCTTGACTAGAGATCATAATCAGCCATACCACATTTGTAGAGGTTTTACTTGC
TTTAAAAAACCTCCCACACCTCCCCCTGAACCTGAAACATAAAATGAATGCAATTGTTGTTGTTAACTTG
TTTATTGCAGCTTATAATGGTTACAAATAAAGCAATAGCATCACAAATTTCACAAATAAAGCATTTTTTT
CACTGCATTCTAGTTGTGGTTTGTCCAAACTCATCAATGTATCTTATCATGTCTGGATCAACTGGATAAC
TCAAGCTAACCAAAATCATCCCAAACTTCCCACCCCATACCCTATTACCACTGCCAATTACCTGTGGTTT
CATTTACTCTAAACCTGTGATTCCTCTGAATTATTTTCATTTTAAAGAAATTGTATTTGTTAAATATGTA
CTACAAACTTAGTAGTTGGAAGGGCTAATTCACTCCCAAAGAAGACAAGATATCCTTGATCTGTGGATCT
ACCACACACAAGGCTACTTCCCTGATTAGCAGAACTACACACCAGGGCCAGGGGTCAGATATCCACTGAC
CTTTGGATGGTGCTACAAGCTAGTACCAGTTGAGCCAGATAAGGTAGAAGAGGCCAATAAAGGAGAGAAC
ACCAGCTTGTTACACCCTGTGAGCCTGCATGGGATGGATGACCCGGAGAGAGAAGTGTTAGAGTGGAGGT
TTGACAGCCGCCTAGCATTTCATCACGTGGCCCGAGAGCTGCATCCGGAGTACTTCAAGAACTGCTGATA
TCGAGCTTGCTACAAGGGACTTTCCGCTGGGGACTTTCCAGGGAGGCGTGGCCTGGGCGGGACTGGGGAG
TGGCGAGCCCTCAGATCCTGCATATAAGCAGCTGCTTTTTGCCTGTACTGGGTCTCTCTGGTTAGACCAG
ATCTGAGCCTGGGAGCTCTCTGGCTAACTAGGGAACCCACTGCTTAAGCCTCAATAAAGCTTGCCTTGAG
TGCTTCAAGTAGTGTGTGCCCGTCTGTTGTGTGACTCTGGTAACTAGAGATCCCTCAGACCCTTTTAGTC
AGTGTGGAAAATCTCTAGCAGTGGCGCCCGAACAGGGACTTGAAAGCGAAAGGGAAACCAGAGGAGCTCT
CTCGACGCAGGACTCGGCTTGCTGAAGCGCGCACGGCAAGAGGCGAGGGGCGGCGACTGGTGAGTACGCC
AAAAATTTTGACTAGCGGAGGCTAGAAGGAGAGAGATGGGTGCGAGAGCGTCAGTATTAAGCGGGGGAGA
ATTAGATCGCGATGGGAAAAAATTCGGTTAAGGCCAGGGGGAAAGAAAAAATATAAATTAAAACATATAG
TATGGGCAAGCAGGGAGCTAGAACGATTCGCAGTTAATCCTGGCCTGTTAGAAACATCAGAAGGCTGTAG
ACAAATACTGGGACAGCTACAACCATCCCTTCAGACAGGATCAGAAGAACTTAGATCATTATATAATACA
GTAGCAACCCTCTATTGTGTGCATCAAAGGATAGAGATAAAAGACACCAAGGAAGCTTTAGACAAGATAG
AGGAAGAGCAAAACAAAAGTAAGACCACCGCACAGCAAGCGGCCGGCCGCTGATCTTCAGACCTGGAGGA
GGAGATATGAGGGACAATTGGAGAAGTGAATTATATAAATATAAAGTAGTAAAAATTGAACCATTAGGAG
TAGCACCCACCAAGGCAAAGAGAAGAGTGGTGCAGAGAGAAAAAAGAGCAGTGGGAATAGGAGCTTTGTT
CCTTGGGTTCTTGGGAGCAGCAGGAAGCACTATGGGCGCAGCGTCAATGACGCTGACGGTACAGGCCAGA
CAATTATTGTCTGGTATAGTGCAGCAGCAGAACAATTTGCTGAGGGCTATTGAGGCGCAACAGCATCTGT
TGCAACTCACAGTCTGGGGCATCAAGCAGCTCCAGGCAAGAATCCTGGCTGTGGAAAGATACCTAAAGGA
TCAACAGCTCCTGGGGATTTGGGGTTGCTCTGGAAAACTCATTTGCACCACTGCTGTGCCTTGGAATGCT
AGTTGGAGTAATAAATCTCTGGAACAGATTTGGAATCACACGACCTGGATGGAGTGGGACAGAGAAATTA
ACAATTACACAAGCTTAATACACTCCTTAATTGAAGAATCGCAAAACCAGCAAGAAAAGAATGAACAAGA
ATTATTGGAATTAGATAAATGGGCAAGTTTGTGGAATTGGTTTAACATAACAAATTGGCTGTGGTATATA
AAATTATTCATAATGATAGTAGGAGGCTTGGTAGGTTTAAGAATAGTTTTTGCTGTACTTTCTATAGTGA
ATAGAGTTAGGCAGGGATATTCACCATTATCGTTTCAGACCCACCTCCCAACCCCGAGGGGACCCGACAG
GCCCGAAGGAATAGAAGAAGAAGGTGGAGAGAGAGACAGAGACAGATCCATTCGATTAGTGAACGGATCT
CGACGGTATCGCCAAATGGCAGTATTCATCCACAATTTTAAAAGAAAAGGGGGGATTGGGGGGTACAGTG
CAGGGGAAAGAATAGTAGACATAATAGCAACAGACATACAAACTAAAGAATTACAAAAACAAATTACAAA
AATTCAAAATTTTCGGGTTTATTACAGGGACAGCAGAGATCCAGTTTGGATCGATAAGCTTGATATCGAA
TTCCTGCAGCCCCGATAAAATAAAAGATTTTATTTAGTCTCCAGAAAAAGGGGGGAATGAAAGACCCCAC
CTGTAGGTTTGGCAAGCTAGCTGCAGTAACGCCATTTTGCAAGGCATGGAAAAATACCAAACCAAGAATA
GAGAAGTTCAGATCAAGGGCGGGTACATGAAAATAGCTAACGTTGGGCCAAACAGGATATCTGCGGTGAG
CAGTTTCGGCCCCGGCCCGGGGCCAAGAACAGATGGTCACCGCAGTTTCGGCCCCGGCCCGAGGCCAAGA
ACAGATGGTCCCCAGATATGGCCCAACCCTCAGCAGTTTCTTAAGACCCATCAGATGTTTCCAGGCTCCC
CCAAGGACCTGAAATGACCCTGCGCCTTATTTGAATTAACCAATCAGCCTGCTTCTCGCTTCTGTTCGCG
CGCTTCTGCTTCCCGAGCTCTATAAAAGAGCTCACAACCCCTCACTCGGCGCGCCAGTCCTCCGACAGAC
TGAGTCGCCCGGGGGGGATCTGGAGCTCTCGAGAATTCTCACGCGTGCCGCCACCATGGATTACAAGGAT
GACGACGATAAGGGCTCTTCCGGGACAGGCTCCGGATCCGGCACTAGTGCGCCCATCACGGCGTACGCCC
AGCAGACGAGAGGCCTCCTAGGGTGTATAATCACCAGCCTGACTGGCCGGGACAAAAACCAAGTGGAGGG
TGAGGTCCAGATCGTGTCAACTGCTACCCAAACCTTCCTGGCAACGTGCATCAATGGGGTATGCTGGGCA
GTCTACCACGGGGCCGGAACGAGGACCATCGCATCACCCAAGGGTCCTGTCATCCAGATGTATACCAATG
TGGACCAAGACCTTGTGGGCTGGCCCGCTCCTCAAGGTTCCCGCTCATTGACACCCTGTACCTGCGGCTC
CTCGGACCTTTACCTGGTCACGAGGCACGCCGATGTCATTCCCGTGCGCCGGCGAGGTGATAGCAGGGGT
AGCCTGCTTTCGCCCCGGCCCATTTCCTACTTGAAAGGCTCCTCGGGGGGTCCGCTGTTGTGCCCCGCGG
GACACGCCGTGGGCCTATTCAGGGCCGCGGTGTGCACCCGTGGAGTGGCTAAAGCGGTGGACTTTATCCC
TGTGGAGAACCTAGAGACAACCATGAGATCCCCGGTGTTCACGGACAACTCCTCTCCACCAGCAGTCACC
CTGACGCACCCAATCACCAAAATCGATACCAAATACATCATGACATGCATGTCGGCCGACCCGGAGGTCG
TCACGAGCACCTGGGTGCTCGTTGGCGGCGTCCTGGCTGCTCTGGCCGCGTATTGCCTGTCAACAGGCTG
CGTGGTCATAGTGGGCAGGATCGTCTTGTCCGGGAAGCCGGCAGGCAGTAGCGGAAGCAGTATTATACCT
GACAGGGAGGTTCTCTACCAGGAGTTCGAAGATGTCGTGCCATGCTCAATGGGCTCGCCCGGGTCTAGAC
CAGGCGAACGACCGTTTCAATGCCGGATATGTATGAGGAACTTCTCCCAGAGGTCCAGCTTGGTACGGCA
CACCCGAACACATACAGGAGAAAAGCCATTCCAATGTCGAATTTGTATGCGCAATTTTTCAGACAAGTCT
GTGTTGGCTCGACACCTCCGCACACATACTGGTTCACAGAAGCCCTTTCAGTGCAGGATTTGTATGCGCA
ACTTTAGCCAACGCTCATCCCTGGTAAGGCACACTAGAACGCATACAGGTGAGAAGCCTTTCCAGTGTCG
CATCTGTATGCGGAACTTCAGCCAGCGGAATAACTTGGGCAGGCATTTGCGAACTCACACCGGTTCTCAA
AAACCTTTTCAGTGCCGAATTTGTATGCGCAACTTCAGCACCCACGCCGTATTGACACGACACACGCGCA
CGCACACCGGGGAAAAACCGTTTCAATGTCGAATCTGCATGCGCAATTTTAGCGATAGAGGGAACCTCAC
TCGACATCTGCGCACACACTTGCGGGGATCCACCTGCAGGGATGAGTTTCCCACCATGGTGTTTCCTTCT
GGGCAGATCAGCCAGGCCTCGGCCTTGGCCCCGGCCCCTCCCCAAGTCCTGCCCCAGGCTCCAGCCCCTG
CCCCTGCTCCAGCCATGGTATCAGCTCTGGCCCAGGCCCCAGCCCCTGTCCCAGTCCTAGCCCCAGGCCC
TCCTCAGGCTGTGGCCCCACCTGCCCCCAAGCCCACCCAGGCTGGGGAAGGAACGCTGTCAGAGGCCCTG
CTGCAGCTGCAGTTTGATGATGAAGACCTGGGGGCCTTGCTTGGCAACAGCACAGACCCAGCTGTGTTCA
CAGACCTGGCATCCGTCGACAACTCCGAGTTTCAGCAGCTGCTGAACCAGGGCATACCTGTGGCCCCCCA
CACAACTGAGCCCATGCTGATGGAGTACCCTGAGGCTATAACTCGCCTAGTGACAGGGGCCCAGAGGCCC
CCCGACCCAGCTCCTGCTCCACTGGGGGCCCCGGGGCTCCCCAATGGCCTCCTTTCAGGAGATGAAGACT
TCTCCTCCATTGCGGACATGGACTTCTCAGCCCTGCTGAGTCAGATCAGCTCCCAATTGTGCGTACGCGG
ATCCTCTGCTGGAGACATGAGAGCTGCCAACCTTTGGCCAAGCCCGCTCATGATCAAACGCTCTAAGAAG
AACAGCCTGGCCTTGTCCCTGACGGCCGACCAGATGGTCAGTGCCTTGTTGGATGCTGAGCCCCCCATAC
TCTATTCCGAGTATGATCCTACCAGACCCTTCAGTGAAGCTTCGATGATGGGCTTACTGACCAACCTGGC
AGACAGGGAGCTGGTTCACATGATCAACTGGGCGAAGAGGGTGCCAGGCTTTGTGGATTTGACCCTCCAT
GATCAGGTCCACCTTCTAGAATGTGCCTGGCTAGAGATCCTGATGATTGGTCTCGTCTGGCGCTCCATGG
AGCACCCAGTGAAGCTACTGTTTGCTCCTAACTTGCTCTTGGACAGGAACCAGGGAAAATGTGTAGAGGG
CATGGTGGAGATCTTCGACATGCTGCTGGCTACATCATCTCGGTTCCGCATGATGAATCTGCAGGGAGAG
GAGTTTGTGTGCCTCAAATCTATTATTTTGCTTAATTCTGGAGTGTACACATTTCTGTCCAGCACCCTGA
AGTCTCTGGAAGAGAAGGACCATATCCACCGAGTCCTGGACAAGATCACAGACACTTTGATCCACCTGAT
GGCCAAGGCAGGCCTGACCCTGCAGCAGCAGCACCAGCGGCTGGCCCAGCTCCTCCTCATCCTCTCCCAC
ATCAGGCACATGAGTAACAAAGGCATGGAGCATCTGTACAGCATGAAGTGCAAGAACGTGGTGCCCCTCT
ATGACCTGCTGCTGGAGGCGGCGGACGCCCACCGCCTACATGCGCCCACTAGCCGTGGAGGGGCATCCGT
GGAGGAGACGGACCAAAGCCACTTGGCCACTGCGGGCTCTACTTCATCGCATTCCTTGCAAAAGTATTAC
ATCACGGGGGAGGCAGAGGGTTTCCCTGCCACAGCTTAAGCGGCCGCGACTCTAGAGTCGACCTGCAGGC
ATGCAAGCTTGATATCAAGCTTATCGATAATCAACCTCTGGATTACAAAATTTGTGAAAGATTGACTGGT
ATTCTTAACTATGTTGCTCCTTTTACGCTATGTGGATACGCTGCTTTAATGCCTTTGTATCATGCTATTG
CTTCCCGTATGGCTTTCATTTTCTCCTCCTTGTATAAATCCTGGTTGCTGTCTCTTTATGAGGAGTTGTG
GCCCGTTGTCAGGCAACGTGGCGTGGTGTGCACTGTGTTTGCTGACGCAACCCCCACTGGTTGGGGCATT
GCCACCACCTGTCAGCTCCTTTCCGGGACTTTCGCTTTCCCCCTCCCTATTGCCACGGCGGAACTCATCG
CCGCCTGCCTTGCCCGCTGCTGGACAGGGGCTCGGCTGTTGGGCACTGACAATTCCGTGGTGTTGTCGGG
GAAATCATCGTCCTTTCCTTGGCTGCTCGCCTGTGTTGCCACCTGGATTCTGCGCGGGACGTCCTTCTGC
TACGTCCCTTCGGCCCTCAATCCAGCGGACCTTCCTTCCCGCGGCCTGCTGCCGGCTCTGCGGCCTCTTC
CGCGTCTTCGCCTTCGCCCTCAGACGAGTCGGATCTCCCTTTGGGCCGCCTCCCCGCAT
Features (pLannotate 1.2.2; 36 found; start..end, strand, type, name):
     38..106     +  CDS            nef (fragment): NEF_HV1Z2 - Experimental evidence at protein level: Swiss-Prot protein existence level 1. Extracellular Nef protein targets CD4(+) T-lymphocytes for apoptosis by interacting with CXCR4 surface receptors. From Human immunodeficiency virus type 1 group M subtype D (isolate Z2/CDC-Z34) (HIV-1).
    108..341     +  LTR            3' LTR (ΔU3): self-inactivating 3' long terminal repeat (LTR) from HIV-1
    366..384     -  promoter       SP6 promoter: promoter for bacteriophage SP6 RNA polymerase
    612..891     +  CDS            TcR (fragment): tetracycline efflux protein; tet; confers resistance to tetracycline
    892..940     -  misc_feature   bom (fragment): basis of mobility region from pBR322
   1042..1077    -  CDS            rop (fragment): Rop protein, which maintains plasmids at low copy number; rop
   1172..1276    +  promoter       AmpR promoter: bla
   1277..2137    +  CDS            AmpR: β-lactamase; bla; confers resistance to ampicillin, carbenicillin, and related antibiotics
   2308..2896    +  rep_origin     ori: high-copy-number ColE1/pMB1/pBR322/pUC origin of replication
   3079..3135    +  CDS            lacI (fragment): lac repressor; lacI; The lac repressor binds to the lac operator to inhibit transcription in E. coli. This inhibition can be relieved by adding lactose or isopropyl-β-D-thiogalactopyranoside (IPTG).
   3142..3471    +  promoter       SV40 promoter: SV40 enhancer and early promoter
   3671..3790    +  CDS            gpt (fragment): XGPT_ECOLI - Also known as gpp, gxu. Experimental evidence at protein level: Swiss-Prot protein existence level 1. Purine salvage pathway enzyme that catalyzes the transfer of the ribosyl-5-phosphate group from 5-phospho-alpha-D-ribose 1- diphosphate (PRPP) to the N9 position of the 6-oxopurines guanine and xanthine to form the corresponding ribonucleotides GMP (guanosine 5'- monophosphate) and XMP (xanthosine 5'-monophosphate), with the release of PPi. To a lesser extent, also acts on hypoxanthine (PubMed:9100006, PubMed:3886014). Does not ribophosphorylate adenine (PubMed:3886014). From Esch
   3790..4125    +  CDS            gpt (fragment): XGPT_ECOLI - Also known as gpp, gxu. Experimental evidence at protein level: Swiss-Prot protein existence level 1. Purine salvage pathway enzyme that catalyzes the transfer of the ribosyl-5-phosphate group from 5-phospho-alpha-D-ribose 1- diphosphate (PRPP) to the N9 position of the 6-oxopurines guanine and xanthine to form the corresponding ribonucleotides GMP (guanosine 5'- monophosphate) and XMP (xanthosine 5'-monophosphate), with the release of PPi. To a lesser extent, also acts on hypoxanthine (PubMed:9100006, PubMed:3886014). Does not ribophosphorylate adenine (PubMed:3886014). From Esch
   4220..4525    +  CDS            frsA (fragment): FRSA_ECOLI - Also known as yafA. Experimental evidence at protein level: Swiss-Prot protein existence level 1. Catalyzes the hydrolysis of esters (PubMed:15808744). Displays esterase activity toward pNP-butyrate (PubMed:15808744). May stimulate mixed-acid fermentation by acting as a fermentation/respiration switch that down-regulates respiration and up- regulates fermentation rates (PubMed:15169777). From Escherichia coli (strain K12).
   4529..4603    +  CDS            small t antigen (fragment): SV40 (simian virus 40) small t antigen
   4605..4670    +  intron         small t intron: SV40 (simian virus 40) small t antigen intron
   4800..4820    +  CDS            SV40 NLS: nuclear localization signal of SV40 (simian virus 40) large T antigen
   5139..5222    +  CDS            large T antigen (fragment): large T antigen from SV40 (simian virus 40)
   5245..5379    +  polyA_signal   SV40 poly(A) signal: SV40 polyadenylation signal
   5546..5875    +  CDS            nef (fragment): NEF_HV1BR - Experimental evidence at protein level: Swiss-Prot protein existence level 1. Extracellular Nef protein targets CD4(+) T-lymphocytes for apoptosis by interacting with CXCR4 surface receptors (PubMed:14990729). From Human immunodeficiency virus type 1 group M subtype B (isolate BRU/LAI) (HIV-1).
   5923..6180    +  LTR            5' LTR (truncated): truncated 5' long terminal repeat (LTR) from HIV-1
   6227..6352    +  misc_feature   HIV-1 Ψ: packaging signal of human immunodeficiency virus type 1
   6336..6674    +  CDS            HIV-1 gag (fragment): gag protein from human immunodeficiency virus 1; gag
   6849..7082    +  misc_feature   RRE: The Rev response element (RRE) of HIV-1 allows for Rev-dependent mRNA export from the nucleus to the cytoplasm.
   7459..7559    +  CDS            Rev (fragment): human immunodeficiency virus 1 (HIV-1) Rev protein; rev; enhances nuclear export of unspliced and incompletely spliced viral mRNAs
   7596..7713    +  misc_feature   cPPT/CTS: central polypurine tract and central termination sequence of HIV-1
   7750..7782    -  misc_feature   MCS (fragment): pBluescript multiple cloning site
   7866..8273    +  promoter       SFFV promoter: spleen focus-forming virus long terminal repeat (LTR) promoter
   8319..8343    +  CDS            3xFLAG (fragment): three tandem FLAG® epitope tags
   8379..8957    +  CDS            POLG_HCV77 (fragment): Experimental evidence at protein level: Swiss-Prot protein existence level 1. [RNA-directed RNA polymerase]: RNA-dependent RNA polymerase that performs primer-template recognition and RNA synthesis during viral replication. From Hepatitis C virus genotype 1a (isolate H77) (HCV).
   9972..10343   +  CDS            RelA (p65) AD: transcriptional activation domain of human RelA, also known as p65 (O'Shea and Perkins, 2008)
  10368..11303   +  CDS            ERT2: mutated ligand-binding domain of the human estrogen receptor (Feil et al., 1997)
  11320..11350   +  misc_feature   MCS (fragment): pUC18/19 multiple cloning site
  11351..11369   +  misc_feature   MCS (fragment): pBluescript multiple cloning site
  11369..11957   +  misc_feature   WPRE: woodchuck hepatitis virus posttranscriptional regulatory element
  11958..21      +  misc_feature   MCS (fragment) (across the origin): pBluescript multiple cloning site
