[The description below was written by a language model from this plasmid's Addgene catalogue record and pLannotate feature annotations shown in this document.]
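Description:
pMZ-432 is a lentiviral transfer plasmid built on the pHR backbone for stable integration and mammalian expression of a drug-regulated synthetic zinc finger transcription regulator (synZiFTR). It is propagated in E. coli through a high-copy ColE1/pUC-type origin with ampicillin selection (AmpR). The backbone also carries pBR322-derived remnants and an SV40 promoter–gpt–SV40 poly(A) segment that lies outside the viral genome. The packaged region is framed by a truncated HIV-1 5' LTR and a self-inactivating ΔU3 3' LTR. It includes the Ψ packaging signal with a gag fragment, the RRE for Rev-dependent RNA export, cPPT/CTS to aid nuclear import, and a WPRE downstream of the cargo to enhance transcript expression. No mammalian selection marker or fluorescent reporter is annotated within the LTRs.

The cargo is a single SFFV promoter-driven fusion recorded as SMASh–ZF3–p65–ERT2. The feature table detects a short FLAG-type epitope fragment and a hepatitis C virus polyprotein segment, consistent with the HCV protease-based SMASh tag. An unannotated stretch follows that presumably holds the rest of the tag and the ZF3 zinc finger array, and then come the RelA/p65 activation domain and the ERT2 ligand-binding domain. SMASh normally cleaves itself off the protein. A protease inhibitor such as grazoprevir (GZV) blocks this cleavage, so the attached degron is retained and the regulator is destroyed. ERT2 keeps the factor inactive until 4-hydroxytamoxifen/tamoxifen allows nuclear entry. The ZF3-p65 activator can therefore be switched on with one drug and off with another, giving dual small-molecule control of ZF3-responsive genes in engineered human cell circuits. The depositor notes an L236P substitution in the SMASh tag that does not affect function.
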