Addgene plasmid #195463: pMZ-432
Purpose: Lentiviral Integratable, 4OHT/TMX- and GZV-controllable expression of synZiFTR: ZF3-p65
Depositing lab: Ahmad Khalil. Depositing organization: Boston University Main Campus. Publication: Multidimensional control of therapeutic human cell function with synthetic gene circuits. Li HS, Israni DV, Gagnon KA, Gan KA, Raymond MH, Sander JD, Roybal KT, Joung JK, Wong WW, Khalil AS. Science. 2022 Dec 16;378(6625):1227-1234. doi: 10.1126/science.ade0156. Epub 2022 Dec 15. PubMed 36520914.
Backbone
  Vector backbone: pHR
  Vector type: Mammalian Expression, Lentiviral
Growth in bacteria
  Bacterial resistance: Ampicillin, 100 μg/mL
  Growth temperature: 37°C
  Growth strain: NEB Stable
  Copy number: Unknown
Gene/Insert
  Gene/Insert name: pSFFV - SMASh - ZF3 - p65 - ERT2
  Species: Synthetic
  Cloning method: Gibson Cloning
Terms and licenses: Academic/Nonprofit Terms; Industry Terms: Not Available to Industry
Depositor comments: L236P mutation in SMASh tag does not affect plasmid function.
How to cite: pMZ-432 was a gift from Ahmad Khalil (Addgene plasmid # 195463 ; http://n2t.net/addgene:195463 ; RRID:Addgene_195463)
